Addgene plasmid #236968: HaloTag-hVTA1 Vector
Purpose: Express HaloTag(R)-hVTA1 Fusion Protein in Mammalian Cells under a CMV promoter
Depositing lab: Promega Corporation.
Backbone
  Vector backbone: pFN222K HaloTag(R) CMV-Blast BiBRET Vector
  Vector type: Mammalian Expression
  Selectable markers: Blasticidin
Growth in bacteria
  Bacterial resistance: Kanamycin, 50 μg/mL
  Growth temperature: 37°C
  Growth strain: DH5alpha
  Copy number: High Copy
Gene/Insert
  Gene/Insert name: hVTA1
  Species: H. sapiens (human)
  Mutation: None
  Entrez Gene: VTA1 (a.k.a. C6orf55, DRG-1, DRG1, HSPC228, LIP5, My012, SBP1)
  Promoter: CMV
  Tag / fusion protein: HaloTag (R) (N terminal on backbone)
  Cloning method: Other
Terms and licenses: Academic/Nonprofit Terms; Industry Terms
How to cite: HaloTag-hVTA1 Vector was a gift from Promega Corporation (Addgene plasmid # 236968 ; http://n2t.net/addgene:236968 ; RRID:Addgene_236968)
