[The description below was written by a language model from this plasmid's Addgene catalogue record and pLannotate feature annotations shown in this document.]
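Description:
HaloTag-hVTA1 Vector is a 6.1 kb mammalian expression plasmid built on the pFN222K HaloTag CMV-Blast BiBRET backbone. It is propagated in E. coli as a high-copy plasmid through a ColE1/pUC-type origin. Bacterial selection is with kanamycin, provided by a neo/nptII coding sequence driven by the synthetic bacterial EM7 promoter. A separate cassette on the opposite strand places the blasticidin S deaminase gene (BSD) under the SV40 enhancer/early promoter with a synthetic poly(A) signal. This allows blasticidin selection of transfected mammalian cells, for example to derive stable lines.

The payload is unmutated human VTA1 fused at its N terminus to HaloTag, a modified bacterial dehalogenase that bonds covalently to chloroalkane ligands. A TEV protease recognition site lies between the tag and VTA1, so the tag can be cleaved off. Transcription is driven by the CMV immediate-early enhancer and promoter, followed by a chimeric β-globin/immunoglobulin intron that generally improves expression. An SV40 polyadenylation signal is annotated downstream of the insert. A T7 promoter just upstream of the fusion could also support in vitro transcription. The annotation also shows a short multiple cloning site remnant after the insert, a single loxP site ahead of the EM7-neo cassette, and a second SV40 poly(A) region upstream of the CMV enhancer. The record gives no function for the loxP site.

VTA1 (also called LIP5) is a cofactor of the VPS4 ATPases in the ESCRT/multivesicular body pathway. The stated purpose is simply expression of the HaloTag-VTA1 fusion in mammalian cells. The backbone name suggests use as a ligand-labelled partner in BRET-type assays, though the record does not describe a specific application.
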