Features (pLannotate 1.2.2; 19 found; start..end, strand, type, name):
      3..84      -  polyA_signal   SV40 poly(A) signal: SV40 polyadenylation signal
    107..190     -  CDS            large T antigen (fragment): large T antigen from SV40 (simian virus 40)
    255..620     +  enhancer       CMV enhancer: human cytomegalovirus immediate early enhancer
    622..821     +  promoter       CMV promoter: human cytomegalovirus (CMV) immediate early promoter
    960..1092    +  intron         chimeric intron: chimera between introns from human β-globin and immunoglobulin heavy chain genes
   1136..1154    +  promoter       T7 promoter: promoter for bacteriophage T7 RNA polymerase
   1170..2060    +  CDS            HaloTag®: modified bacterial dehalogenase that forms covalent bonds with chloroalkane derivatives
   2073..2093    +  CDS            TEV site: tobacco etch virus (TEV) protease recognition and cleavage site
   2109..3029    +  CDS            VTA1: VTA1_HUMAN - Also known as C6orf55. Experimental evidence at protein level: Swiss-Prot protein existence level 1. Involved in the endosomal multivesicular bodies (MVB) pathway. MVBs contain intraluminal vesicles (ILVs) that are generated by invagination and scission from the limiting membrane of the endosome and mostly are delivered to lysosomes enabling degradation of membrane proteins, such as stimulated growth factor receptors, lysosomal enzymes and lipids. Thought to be a cofactor of VPS4A/B, which catalyzes disassembles membrane-associated ESCRT-III assemblies. Involved in the sorting and
   3038..3093    +  misc_feature   MCS: pUC18/19 multiple cloning site
   3142..3263    -  polyA_signal   SV40 poly(A) signal: SV40 polyadenylation signal
   3286..3354    -  CDS            large T antigen (fragment): large T antigen from SV40 (simian virus 40)
   3378..3411    +  protein_bind   loxP: Cre-mediated recombination occurs in the 8-bp core sequence (GCATACAT). Cre recombinase
   3421..3468    +  promoter       EM7 promoter: synthetic bacterial promoter&nbsp
   3500..4291    +  CDS            neo: KKA2_KLEPN - Also known as kan, nptII. Experimental evidence at protein level: Swiss-Prot protein existence level 1. Resistance to kanamycin, neomycin, paromomycin, ribostamycin, butirosin and gentamicin B. From Klebsiella pneumoniae.
   4452..5040    -  rep_origin     ori: high-copy-number ColE1/pMB1/pBR322/pUC origin of replication
   5166..5214    -  polyA_signal   poly(A) signal: synthetic polyadenylation signal
   5238..5636    -  CDS            BSD: blasticidin S deaminase; Aspergillus terreus BSD; confers resistance to blasticidin
   5667..6024    -  promoter       SV40 promoter: SV40 enhancer and early promoter
>Addgene plasmid #236968 | HaloTag-hVTA1 Vector | addgene full sequence | sequence record 473319 | Addgene NGS Result
CGGCAGTGAAAAAAATGCTTTATTTGTGAAATTTGTGATGCTATTGCTTTATTTGTAACCATTATAAGCT
GCAATAAACAAGTTAACAACAACAATTGCATTCATTTTATGTTTCAGGTTCAGGGGGAGGTGTGGGAGGT
TTTTTAAAGCAAGTAAAACCTCTACAAATGTGGTATGGCTGATTATGATCCGCGGCCGCAATACGTCGAC
GTTATCAGCTGACTTCGTACGAGAGCCTAGGATTATGGCGCGCCACTAGTTATTAATAGTAATCAATTAC
GGGGTCATTAGTTCATAGCCCATATATGGAGTTCCGCGTTACATAACTTACGGTAAATGGCCCGCCTGGC
TGACCGCCCAACGACCCCCGCCCATTGACGTCAATAATGACGTATGTTCCCATAGTAACGCCAATAGGGA
CTTTCCATTGACGTCAATGGGTGGAGTATTTACGGTAAACTGCCCACTTGGCAGTACATCAAGTGTATCA
TATGCCAAGTCCGCCCCCTATTGACGTCAATGACGGTAAATGGCCCGCCTGGCATTATGCCCAGTACATG
ACCTTACGGGACTTTCCTACTTGGCAGTACATCTACGTATTAGTCATCGCTATTACCATGGTGATGCGGT
TTTGGCAGTACACCAATGGGCGTGGATAGCGGTTTGACTCACGGGGATTTCCAAGTCTCCACCCCATTGA
CGTCAATGGGAGTTTGTTTTGGCACCAAAATCAACGGGACTTTCCAAAATGTCGTAATAACCCCGCCCCG
TTGACGCAAATGGGCGGTAGGCGTGTACGGTGGGAGGTCTATATAAGCAGAGCTGGTTTAGTGAACCGTC
AGATCACTAGAAGCTTTATTGCGGTAGTTTATCACAGTTAAATTGCTAACGCAGTCAGTGCTTCTGACAC
AACAGTCTCGAACTTAAGCTGCAGAAGTTGGTCGTGAGGCACTGGGCAGGTAAGTATCAAGGTTACAAGA
CAGGTTTAAGGAGACCAATAGAAACTGGGCTTGTCGAGACAGAGAAGACTCTTGCGTTTCTGATAGGCAC
CTATTGGTCTTACTGACATCCACTTTGCCTTTCTCTCCACAGGTGTCCACTCCCAGTTCAATTACAGCTC
TTAAGGCTAGAGTATTAATACGACTCACTATAGGGCTAGCAAAGCCACCATGGCAGAAATCGGTACTGGC
TTTCCATTCGACCCCCATTATGTGGAAGTCCTGGGCGAGCGCATGCACTACGTCGATGTTGGTCCGCGCG
ATGGCACCCCTGTGCTGTTCCTGCACGGTAACCCGACCTCCTCCTACGTGTGGCGCAACATCATCCCGCA
TGTTGCACCGACCCATCGCTGCATTGCTCCAGACCTGATCGGTATGGGCAAATCCGACAAACCAGACCTG
GGTTATTTCTTCGACGACCACGTCCGCTTCATGGATGCCTTCATCGAAGCCCTGGGTCTGGAAGAGGTCG
TCCTGGTCATTCACGACTGGGGCTCCGCTCTGGGTTTCCACTGGGCCAAGCGCAATCCAGAGCGCGTCAA
AGGTATTGCATTTATGGAGTTCATCCGCCCTATCCCGACCTGGGACGAATGGCCAGAATTTGCCCGCGAG
ACCTTCCAGGCCTTCCGCACCACCGACGTCGGCCGCAAGCTGATCATCGATCAGAACGTTTTTATCGAGG
GTACGCTGCCGATGGGTGTCGTCCGCCCGCTGACTGAAGTCGAGATGGACCATTACCGCGAGCCGTTCCT
GAATCCTGTTGACCGCGAGCCACTGTGGCGCTTCCCAAACGAGCTGCCAATCGCCGGTGAGCCAGCGAAC
ATCGTCGCGCTGGTCGAAGAATACATGGACTGGCTGCACCAGTCCCCTGTCCCGAAGCTGCTGTTCTGGG
GCACCCCAGGCGTTCTGATCCCACCGGCCGAAGCCGCTCGCCTGGCCAAAAGCCTGCCTAACTGCAAGGC
TGTGGACATCGGCCCGGGTCTGAATCTGCTGCAAGAAGACAACCCGGACCTGATCGGCAGCGAGATCGCG
CGCTGGCTGTCGACGCTCGAGATTTCCGGCGAGCCAACCACTGAGGATCTGTACTTTCAGAGCGATAACG
CGATCGCCATGGCCGCGCTTGCACCGCTGCCCCCGCTCCCCGCACAGTTCAAGAGCATACAGCATCATCT
GAGGACGGCTCAGGAGCATGACAAGCGAGACCCTGTGGTGGCTTATTACTGTCGTTTATACGCAATGCAG
ACTGGAATGAAGATCGATAGTAAAACTCCTGAATGTCGCAAATTTTTATCAAAGTTAATGGATCAGTTAG
AAGCTCTAAAGAAGCAGTTGGGTGATAATGAAGCTATTACTCAAGAAATAGTGGGCTGTGCCCATTTGGA
GAATTATGCTTTGAAAATGTTTTTGTATGCAGACAATGAAGATCGTGCTGGACGATTTCACAAAAACATG
ATCAAGTCCTTCTATACTGCAAGTCTTTTGATAGATGTCATAACAGTATTTGGAGAACTCACTGATGAAA
ATGTGAAACACAGGAAGTATGCCAGATGGAAGGCAACATACATCCATAATTGTTTAAAGAATGGGGAGAC
TCCTCAAGCAGGCCCTGTTGGAATTGAAGAAGATAATGATATTGAAGAAAATGAAGATGCTGGAGCAGCC
TCTCTGCCCACTCAGCCAACTCAGCCATCATCATCTTCAACTTATGACCCAAGCAACATGCCATCAGGCA
ACTATACTGGAATACAGATTCCTCCGGGTGCACACGCTCCAGCTAATACACCAGCAGAAGTGCCTCACAG
CACAGGTGTAGCAAGTAATACTATCCAACCTACTCCACAGACTATACCTGCCATTGATCCCGCACTTTTC
AATACAATTTCCCAGGGGGATGTTCGTCTAACCCCAGAAGACTTTGCTAGAGCTCAGAAGTACTGCAAAT
ATGCTGGCAGTGCTTTGCAGTATGAAGATGTAAGCACTGCTGTCCAGAATCTACAAAAGGCTCTCAAGTT
ACTGACGACAGGCAGAGAAGTTTAAACGAATTCGGGCTCGGTACCCGGGGATCCTCTAGAGTCGACCTGC
AGGCATGCAAGCTGATTTGGCTGCTGCCACCGCTGAGCAAGGCCGCTTCGAGCAGACATGATAAGATACA
TTGATGAGTTTGGACAAACCACAACTAGAATGCAGTGAAAAAAATGCTTTATTTGTGAAATTTGTGATGC
TATTGCTTTATTTGTAACCATTATAAGCTGCAATAAACAAGTTAACAACAACAATTGCATTCATTTTATG
TTTCAGGTTCAGGGGGAGATGTGGGAGGTTTTTTTAAGCAAGTAAAACCTCTACAAATGTGGTAAAATCT
TAATTAAGAATTCTAATATAACTTCGTATAGCATACATTATACGAAGTTATGGATCCACTGTTGACAATT
AATCATCGGCATAGTATATCGGCATAGTATAATACGACAAGGTGAGGAACTAAACCCAGGAGGCAGATCA
TGATTGAACAAGATGGATTGCACGCAGGTTCTCCGGCCGCTTGGGTGGAGAGGCTATTCGGCTATGACTG
GGCACAACAGACAATCGGCTGCTCTGATGCCGCCGTGTTCCGGCTGTCAGCGCAGGGGCGCCCGGTTCTT
TTTGTCAAGACCGACCTGTCCGGTGCCCTGAATGAACTGCAGGACGAGGCAGCGCGGCTATCGTGGCTGG
CCACGACGGGCGTTCCTTGCGCAGCTGTGCTCGACGTTGTCACTGAAGCGGGAAGGGACTGGCTGCTATT
GGGCGAAGTGCCGGGGCAGGATCTCCTGTCATCTCACCTTGCTCCTGCCGAGAAAGTATCCATCATGGCT
GATGCAATGCGGCGGCTGCATACGCTTGATCCGGCTACCTGCCCATTCGACCACCAAGCGAAACATCGCA
TCGAGCGAGCACGTACTCGGATGGAAGCCGGTCTTGTCGATCAGGATGATCTGGACGAAGAGCATCAGGG
GCTCGCGCCAGCCGAACTGTTCGCCAGGCTCAAGGCGCGCATGCCCGACGGCGAGGATCTCGTCGTGACC
CATGGCGATGCCTGCTTGCCGAATATCATGGTGGAAAATGGCCGCTTTTCTGGATTCATCGACTGTGGCC
GGCTGGGTGTGGCGGACCGCTATCAGGACATAGCGTTGGCTACCCGTGATATTGCTGAAGAGCTTGGCGG
CGAATGGGCTGACCGCTTCCTCGTGCTTTACGGTATCGCCGCTCCCGATTCGCAGCGCATCGCCTTCTAT
CGCCTTCTTGACGAGTTCTTCTGATTCGAAATGACCGACCAAGCGACGCCCAACCGGTATCAGCTCACTC
AAAGGCGGTAATACGGTTATCCACAGAATCAGGGGATAACGCAGGAAAGAACATGTGAGCAAAAGGCCAG
CAAAAGGCCAGGAACCGTAAAAAGGCCGCGTTGCTGGCGTTTTTCCATAGGCTCCGCCCCCCTGACGAGC
ATCACAAAAATCGACGCTCAAGTCAGAGGTGGCGAAACCCGACAGGACTATAAAGATACCAGGCGTTTCC
CCCTGGAAGCTCCCTCGTGCGCTCTCCTGTTCCGACCCTGCCGCTTACCGGATACCTGTCCGCCTTTCTC
CCTTCGGGAAGCGTGGCGCTTTCTCATAGCTCACGCTGTAGGTATCTCAGTTCGGTGTAGGTCGTTCGCT
CCAAGCTGGGCTGTGTGCACGAACCCCCCGTTCAGCCCGACCGCTGCGCCTTATCCGGTAACTATCGTCT
TGAGTCCAACCCGGTAAGACACGACTTATCGCCACTGGCAGCAGCCACTGGTAACAGGATTAGCAGAGCG
AGGTATGTAGGCGGTGCTACAGAGTTCTTGAAGTGGTGGCCTAACTACGGCTACACTAGAAGGACAGTAT
TTGGTATCTGCGCTCTGCTGAAGCCAGTTACCTTCGGAAAAAGAGTTGGTAGCTCTTGATCCGGCAAACA
AACCACCGCTGGTAGCGGTGGTTTTTTTGTTTGCAAGCAGCAGATTACGCGCAGAAAAAAAGGATTTCAA
GAAGATCCTTTGATCTTTTCTACGGGGTCTGACGCTCAGTGGAACGAAAACTCACGTTAAGGGATTTTGG
TCATGAGATTATCAAAAAGGATCTTCACCTAGATCCTTTTATAGTCCGGAATCGTCACACAAAAAACCAA
CACACAGATGTAATGAAAATAAAGATATTTTATTGCGGCCATCGTGATGGCTAGAGTTTAGCCCTCCCAC
ACATAACCAGAGGGCAGCAATTCACGAATCCCAACTGCCGTCGGCTGTCCATCACTGTCCTTCACTATGG
CTTTGATCCCAGGATGCAGATCGAGAAGCACCTGTCGGCACCGTCCGCAGGGGCTCAAGATGCCCCTGTT
CTCATTTCCGATCGCGACGATACAAGTCAGGTTGCCAGCTGCCGCAGCAGCAGCAGTGCCCAGCACCACG
AGTTCTGCACAAGGTCCCCCAGTAAAATGATATACATTGACACCAGTGAAGATGCGGCCGTCGCTAGAGA
GAGCTGCGCTGGCGACGCTGTAGTCTTCAGAGATGGGGATGCTGTTGATTGTAGCCGTTGCTCTTTCAAT
GAGGGTGGATTCTTCTTGAGACAAAGGCTTGGCCATGGTGGCGCTAGTGTCAGAAGAATCGAGCTTTTTG
CAAAAGCCTAGGCCTCCAAAAAAGCCTCCTCACTACTTCTGGAATAGCTCAGAGGCCGAGGCGGCCTCGG
CCTCTGCATAAATAAAAAAAATTAGTCAGCCATGGGGCGGAGAATGGGCGGAACTGGGCGGAGTTAGGGG
CGGGATGGGCGGAGTTAGGGGCGGGACTATGGTTGCTGACTAATTGAGATGCATGCTTTGCATACTTCTG
CCTGCTGGGGAGCCTGGGGACTTTCCACACCTGGTTGCTGACTAATTGAGATGCATGCTTTGCATACTTC
TGCCTGCTGGGGAGCCTGGGGACTTTCCACACCCTAACTGACACACATTCCACAGCTGGTTCTTTCCGCC
TCAGAAGGTACCTAACCAAGTTCCTCTTTCAGAGGTTATTTCAGGCCATGGTGCTGCGCAAGACGCGTTA
ATTAAGACGT
